>Addgene plasmid #11394 | CFP-PBD | addgene partial sequence | sequence record 20048 | EGFP-C 5'-CATGGTCCTGCTGGAGTTCGTG-3'
CGGACTCAGATCTAAAGAGCGGCCAGAGATTTCTCTCCCTTCAGATTTTGAACACACAATTCATGTCGGT
TTTGATGCTGTCACAGGGGAGTTTACGGGAATGCCAGAGCAGTGGGCCCGCTTGCTTCAGACATCAAATA
TCACTAAGTCGGAGCAGAAGTGACAAGCTTCGAATTCTGCAGTCGACGGTACCGCGGGCCCGGGATCCAC
CGGATCTAGATAACTGATCATAATCAGCCATACCACATTTGTAGAGGTTTTACTTGCTTTAAAAAACCTC
CCACACCTCCCCCTGAACCTGAAACATAAAATGAATGCAATTGTTGTTGTTAACTTGTTTATTGCAGCTT
ATAATGGTTACAAATAAAGCAATAGCATCACAAATTTCACAAATAAAGCATTTTTTTCACTGCATTCTAG
TTGTGGTTTGTCCAAACTCATCAATGTATCTTAAGGCGTAAATTGTAAGCGTTAATATTTTGTTAAAATT
CGCGTTAAATTTTTGTTAAATCAGCTCATTTTTTAACCAATAGGCCGAAATCGGCAAAATCCCTTATAAA
TCAAAAGAATAGACCGAGATAGGGT
[37 nt withheld, positions 586-622]
AAAGAACGTGGACTCCAACGTCAAAGG
[49 nt withheld, positions 650-698]
T
[91 nt withheld, positions 700-790]
G
[124 nt withheld, positions 792-915]
CAGGTG
