[The description below was written by a language model from this plasmid's Addgene catalogue record.]
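Description:
CFP-PBD is a mammalian expression plasmid built on the Clontech pECFP-C1 backbone (about 4.7 kb without insert). It encodes the p21-binding domain (PBD) of human p21-activated kinase 1 (PAK1) fused to the C-terminus of cyan fluorescent protein. The short PBD fragment, recorded as roughly 155 bp, was inserted by restriction cloning between the BglII and BamHI sites of the multiple cloning site, and both sites were retained. According to the depositor's comments, the fluorescent protein is not standard ECFP but a monomeric variant carrying the A207K substitution, which reduces the weak tendency of GFP-family proteins to dimerize. The plasmid is maintained at high copy in E. coli under kanamycin selection. A neomycin resistance marker allows G418 selection of transfected mammalian cells. The record gives no feature table and does not name the promoter, although C1-series vectors of this type generally drive the fusion from the CMV immediate-early promoter.

The PAK1 PBD binds selectively to the active, GTP-bound forms of Rho-family GTPases such as Rac and Cdc42, so a fluorescently tagged PBD reports where and when these GTPases are switched on in living cells. The associated publication examined the distinct activation patterns of Cdc42, Rac1 and Rac2 during phagocytosis. This is consistent with using CFP-PBD as one partner in fluorescence microscopy assays of GTPase activation, for example as a cyan donor paired with a yellow-tagged GTPase in FRET imaging, though the record does not describe the assay itself. The PBD coding sequence was derived from a plasmid obtained from another laboratory.
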