Addgene plasmid #11394: CFP-PBD
Depositing lab: Joel Swanson. Depositing organization: University of Michigan. Publication: Cdc42, Rac1, and Rac2 display distinct patterns of activation during phagocytosis. Hoppe AD, Swanson JA. Mol Biol Cell 2004 Aug;15(8):3509-19. Epub 2004 May 28. 10.1091/mbc.e03-11-0847 PubMed 15169870.
Backbone
  Vector backbone: pECFP-C1
  Backbone manufacturer: Clontech
  Backbone size w/o insert (bp): 4733
  Vector type: Mammalian Expression
  Selectable markers: Neomycin (select with G418)
Growth in bacteria
  Bacterial resistance: Kanamycin, 50 μg/mL
  Growth temperature: 37°C
  Growth strain: DH5alpha
  Copy number: High Copy
Gene/Insert
  Gene/Insert name: p21-activated kinase 1 (alt names: PAK1; PBD)
  Species: H. sapiens (human)
  Insert size (bp): 155
  GenBank ID: NM_002576
  Entrez Gene: PAK1 (a.k.a. IDDMSSD, PAKalpha, alpha-PAK, p65-PAK)
  Tag / fusion protein: CFP (N terminal on backbone)
  Cloning method: Restriction Enzyme; 5′ cloning site BglII (not destroyed); 3′ cloning site BamHI (not destroyed)
  Sequencing primers: 5′ GGTGGGAGGTCTATATAAGCAGAGCTGGTT; 3′ CCCCGGTGAACAGCTCCTCGCCCTTGCTCA
Resource information
  A portion of this plasmid was derived from a plasmid made by: Plasmid encoding the p21-binding domain (PBD) of human PAK1 was a gift from Klaus Hahn.
Terms and licenses: Academic/Nonprofit Terms; Industry Terms: Not Available to Industry
Depositor comments: Encodes PBD with a N-terminal CFP marker. CFP is the monomeric (A207K) version of ECFP.
How to cite: CFP-PBD was a gift from Joel Swanson (Addgene plasmid # 11394 ; http://n2t.net/addgene:11394 ; RRID:Addgene_11394)
